Addgene plasmid #181783: pAcHELIX-sgRNA_entry (CJT94)
Purpose: Expresses AcHELIX containing a nicking I-AniI fusion to AcTnsB. New sgRNA spacer sequences can be added using Golden Gate assembly (via SapI sites).
Depositing lab: Benjamin Kleinstiver. Depositing organization: Massachusetts General Hospital. Publication: Precise cut-and-paste DNA insertion using engineered type V-K CRISPR-associated transposases. Tou CJ, Orr B, Kleinstiver BP. Nat Biotechnol. 2023 Jan 2. doi: 10.1038/s41587-022-01574-x. PubMed 36593413.
Backbone
  Vector backbone: pUC19
  Vector type: Bacterial Expression
Growth in bacteria
  Bacterial resistance: Ampicillin, 100 μg/mL
  Growth temperature: 37°C
  Growth strain: DH5alpha
  Copy number: High Copy
Gene/Insert
  Gene/Insert name: nAniI-AcTnsB, AcTnsC, AcTniQ, AcCas12k
  Species: Synthetic
  Mutation: nAniI = K227M, F80K, L232K
  Promoter: Lac and J23119
  Cloning method: Gibson Cloning
  Sequencing primers: 5′ ACGCCAAGCTCCAAAACGATCTCA; 3′ gctagcattatacctaggactgagc
Terms and licenses: Academic/Nonprofit Terms; Industry Terms: Not Available to Industry
Depositor comments: Please visit https://www.biorxiv.org/content/10.1101/2022.01.07.475005v1 for bioRxiv preprint.
How to cite: pAcHELIX-sgRNA_entry (CJT94) was a gift from Benjamin Kleinstiver (Addgene plasmid # 181783 ; http://n2t.net/addgene:181783 ; RRID:Addgene_181783)
