[The description below was written by a language model from this plasmid's Addgene catalogue record and pLannotate feature annotations shown in this document.]
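Description:
pAcHELIX-sgRNA_entry (CJT94) is a 9.1 kb bacterial expression plasmid built on a pUC19 backbone. It is maintained at high copy in E. coli through the ColE1/pUC origin and selected with ampicillin via the β-lactamase (AmpR) gene and its native promoter. It carries the protein and guide RNA components of AcHELIX, an engineered type V-K CRISPR-associated transposase system. The listed synthetic inserts are nAniI-AcTnsB, AcTnsC, AcTniQ and AcCas12k.

The distinguishing element is the fusion of a nicking variant of the homing endonuclease I-AniI (carrying K227M, F80K and L232K) to the transposase subunit AcTnsB. The feature table places the I-AniI coding region just downstream of the lac promoter, CAP site and lac operator. It is followed by a short segment that the annotation tool matched to a base editor fragment; this most likely reflects a shared peptide linker joining I-AniI to TnsB rather than any deaminase sequence. The TnsB, TnsC, TniQ and Cas12k coding regions are not individually annotated, but they presumably occupy the large unannotated stretch that follows. That stretch includes a further lac promoter copy, which suggests that the proteins are expressed from more than one lac-driven unit, and it ends at an rrnB T1 terminator.

Downstream, the constitutive J23119 promoter drives the sgRNA cassette, which ends at a T7Te terminator. According to the record, this cassette is an entry site in which new spacer sequences are installed by Golden Gate assembly through SapI sites. The plasmid therefore serves as a retargetable helper for RNA-guided DNA insertion experiments in bacteria, associated with work on precise cut-and-paste insertion. The record does not describe a transposon donor on this plasmid.
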