Features (pLannotate 1.2.2; 15 found; start..end, strand, type, name):
    195..783     +  rep_origin     ori: high-copy-number ColE1/pMB1/pBR322/pUC origin of replication
    965..1046    +  rep_origin     ori (fragment): high-copy-number ColE1/pMB1/pBR322/pUC origin of replication
   1224..1314    +  CDS            lacI (fragment): lac repressor; lacI; The lac repressor binds to the lac operator to inhibit transcription in E. coli. This inhibition can be relieved by adding lactose or isopropyl-β-D-thiogalactopyranoside (IPTG).
   1327..1348    +  protein_bind   CAP binding site: CAP binding activates transcription in the presence of cAMP. E. coli catabolite activator protein
   1363..1393    +  promoter       lac promoter: promoter for the E. coli lac operon
   1401..1417    +  protein_bind   lac operator: The lac repressor binds to the lac operator to inhibit transcription in E. coli. This inhibition can be relieved by adding lactose or isopropyl-β-D-thiogalactopyranoside (IPTG). lac repressor encoded by lacI
   1492..1522    +  promoter       lac promoter: promoter for the E. coli lac operon
   1550..2305    +  CDS            I-AniI (fragment): ANI1_EMEND - Experimental evidence at protein level: Swiss-Prot protein existence level 1. Mitochondrial DNA endonuclease and mRNA maturase involved in intron homing and required for splicing of the cytochrome b (cobA) gene intron, containing its own coding sequence. The protein stimulates the intrinsic ribozyme activity of the intron through binding to and stabilizing specific secondary and tertiary structure elements in the RNA. As an endonuclease it introduces a specific double-strand break at the junction of the two exons the cobA gene and thus mediates the insertion of an intron, containi
   2305..2353    +  CDS            ABE(7.10) (fragment): adenine base editor comprising wild-type E. coli TadA fused to the evolved TadA*(7.10) mutant (Gaudelli et al., 2017)
   5698..5728    +  promoter       lac promoter: promoter for the E. coli lac operon
   7694..7765    +  terminator     rrnB T1 terminator: transcription terminator T1 from the E. coli rrnB gene
   7780..7813    +  promoter       J23119 promoter: bacterial promoter (Registry of Standard Biological Parts BBa J23119)
   8108..8135    +  terminator     T7Te terminator: phage T7 early transcription terminator
   8162..8266    +  promoter       AmpR promoter: bla
   8267..24      +  CDS            AmpR (across the origin): β-lactamase; bla; confers resistance to ampicillin, carbenicillin, and related antibiotics
>Addgene plasmid #181783 | pAcHELIX-sgRNA_entry (CJT94) | addgene full sequence | sequence record 358223 | Addgene NGS Result
GCCTCACTGATTAAGCATTGGTAACTGTCAGACCAAGTTTACTCATATATACTTTAGATTGATTTAAAAC
TTCATTTTTAATTTAAAAGGATCTAGGTGAAGATCCTTTTTGATAATCTCATGACCAAAATCCCTTAACG
TGAGTTTTCGTTCCACTGAGCGTCAGACCCCGTAGAAAAGATCAAAGGATCTTCTTGAGATCCTTTTTTT
CTGCGCGTAATCTGCTGCTTGCAAACAAAAAAACCACCGCTACCAGCGGTGGTTTGTTTGCCGGATCAAG
AGCTACCAACTCTTTTTCCGAAGGTAACTGGCTTCAGCAGAGCGCAGATACCAAATACTGTTCTTCTAGT
GTAGCCGTAGTTAGGCCACCACTTCAAGAACTCTGTAGCACCGCCTACATACCTCGCTCTGCTAATCCTG
TTACCAGTGGCTGCTGCCAGTGGCGATAAGTCGTGTCTTACCGGGTTGGACTCAAGACGATAGTTACCGG
ATAAGGCGCAGCGGTCGGGCTGAACGGGGGGTTCGTGCACACAGCCCAGCTTGGAGCGAACGACCTACAC
CGAACTGAGATACCTACAGCGTGAGCTATGAGAAAGCGCCACGCTTCCCGAAGGGAGAAAGGCGGACAGG
TATCCGGTAAGCGGCAGGGTCGGAACAGGAGAGCGCACGAGGGAGCTTCCAGGGGGAAACGCCTGGTATC
TTTATAGTCCTGTCGGGTTTCGCCACCTCTGACTTGAGCGTCGATTTTTGTGATGCTCGTCAGGGGGGCG
GAGCCTATGGAAAAACGCCAGCAACGCGGCCTTTTTACGGTTCCTGGCCTTTTGCTGGCCTTTTGCTCAC
ATGTTCTTTCCTGCGTTATCCCCTGATTCTGTGGATAACCGTATTACCGCCTTTGAGTGAGCTGATACCG
CTCGCCGCAGCCGAACGACCGAGCGCAGCGAGTCAGTGAGCGAGGAAGCGGCAGTTATAGTCCTGTCGGG
TTTCGCCACCTCTGACTTGAGCGTCGATTTTTGTGATGCTCGTCAGGGGGGCGGAGCCTATGGAAAAACG
CCAGCAACGCGGCCTTTTTACGGTTCCTGGCCTTTTGCTGGCCTTTTGCTCACATGTTCTTTCCTGCGTT
ATCCCCTGATTCTGTGGATAACCGTATTACCGCCTTTGAGTGAGCTGATACCGCTCGCCGCAGCCGAACG
ACCGAGCGCAGCGAGTCAGTGAGCGAGGAAGCGGCCCAATACGCAAACCGCCTCTCCCCGCGCGTTGGCC
GATTCATTAATGCAGCTGGCACGACAGGTTTCCCGACTGGAAAGCGGGCAGTGAGCGCAACGCAATTAAT
GTGAGTTAGCTCACTCATTAGGCACCCCAGGCTTTACACTTTATGCTTCCGGCTCGTATGTTGTGTGGAA
TTGTGAGCGGATAACAATTTCACACAGGAAACAGCTATGACCATGATTACGCCAAGCTCCAAAACGATCT
CAAGAAGATCATCTTATTAATTTTACACTTTATGCTTCCGGCTCGTATGTTGAAAGAGGAGAAAGGATCT
ATGGGCAGCGATTTAACATACGCATATCTAGTAGGCCTGTTTGAGGGTGATGGTTATTTTTCCATTACGA
AAAAAGGTAAATACCTTACCTATGAGCTGGGGATCGAGCTGAGCATCAAGGACGTGCAGCTGATCTATAA
AATCAAGAAGATTCTGGGCATCGGCATTGTAAGCTTCCGTAAACGCAATGAAATTGAGATGGTGGCGCTG
CGCATTCGCGATAAGAACCACCTGAAAAGCAAAATTTTGCCAATCTTCGAGAAATACCCGATGTTTTCTA
ACAAACAATACGACTATCTGCGTTTCCGCAACGCTTTGCTGAGCGGTATTATCTCCCTGGAAGATCTGCC
GGATTACACGCGTTCTGATGAACCGCTGAACAGCATTGAGAGCATCATTAACACCAGCTATTTCAGTGCG
TGGCTGGTTGGTTTTATCGAGGCTGAAGGCTGCTTTTCCGTGTACAAGTTAAACAAGGATGACGACTACT
TGATCGCGAGCTTCGACATTGCGCAACGTGACGGCGACATCCTCATCTCGGCCATTCGTAAGTACTTGTC
ATTCACCACTAAAGTTTACTTAGATAAAACCAATTGTAGCAAGTTGAAGGTCACCTCTGTTCGTTCCGTG
GAAAACATTATCAAATTCCTGCAAAACGCACCGGTTAAATTGTTGGGTAATATGAAACTGCAGTATAAGC
TGTGGCTGAAGCAGCTGAGAAAGATTTCTCGTTACAGCGAAAAGATCAAGATCCCGAGCAATTATAGCGG
CAGCGAGACTCCCGGGACCTCAGAGTCCGCCACACCCGAAAGTGGGAGCGCAGACGAAGAATTTGAATTT
ACTGAAGGAACGACGCAAGTTCCAGATGCTATTTTGCTTGACAAGAGTAATTTTGTGGTAGATCCATCCC
AAATTATTCTGGCAACGTCGGATAGACATAAACTGACATTTAATCTAATCCAGTGGCTTGCTGAATCTCC
CAACCGCACTATTAAGTCTCAGAGAAAACAGGCAGTTGCAAATACCCTTGATGTTTCTACTCGCCAGGTG
GAACGTCTTCTCAAGCAATACGATGAAGACAAGTTAAGAGAGACAGCAGGAATAGAACGAGCCGATAAGG
GAAAATATCGAGTTAGCGAATATTGGCAAAACTTCATCACAACAATCTATGAAAAGAGTCTGAAAGAAAA
ACATCCAATATCACCAGCATCCATAGTTCGTGAAGTGAAGCGACACGCAATTGTGGATCTTGAACTTAAG
CTAGGAGAATATCCTCATCAAGCCACTGTTTATAGAATTTTAGATCCTTTAATCGAGCAACAGAAACGGA
AAACAAGAGTTAGAAATCCGGGTTCGGGATCTTGGATGACAGTAGTAACACGAGATGGAGAGTTACTTAG
GGCTGACTTTAGTAACCAAATTATTCAGTGTGACCATACTAAATTGGATGTTCGCATAGTTGATAATCAT
GGCAATTTACTGTCTGATCGTCCTTGGCTAACTACTATTGTGGATACTTTTTCAAGCTGTGTTGTTGGTT
TTCGCTTATGGATTAAACAACCCGGTTCTACAGAGGTGGCTTTAGCTTTAAGACACGCTATTTTACCTAA
AAACTACCCTGAAGATTATCAACTTAATAAGTCTTGGGATGTATGTGGACACCCCTATCAATATTTTTTT
ACTGATGGTGGTAAAGATTTTCGCTCAAAACATCTCAAAGCTATTGGTAAGAAATTAGGATTTCAGTGTG
AATTACGCGATCGCCCACCGGAAGGTGGTATTGTGGAACGGATTTTCAAAACTATTAATACTCAAGTTCT
CAAAGAGTTACCTGGTTATACAGGGGCAAATGTTCAGGAACGCCCAGAAAATGCAGAGAAAGAAGCCTGT
TTAACTATTCAGGATTTGGATAAGATTCTCGCTAGTTTCTTTTGTGATATCTATAATCACGAGCCTTATC
CTAAAGAGCCTCGTGATACGAGATTTGAACGCTGGTTTAAGGGTATGGGAGGAAAACTACCTGAACCTTT
GGATGAGCGAGAATTAGATATTTGTTTGATGAAAGAAGCCCAACGAGTTGTTCAAGCTCATGGATCTATT
CAATTTGAAAACCTGATTTATCGGGGAGAATTTCTCAAAGCACATAAAGGTGAATATGTAACGCTGAGAT
ATGATCCAGATCATATCCTGAGTTTATATATCTACAGTGGTGAAACTGATGATAATGCAGGAGAATTTTT
GGGTTATGCTCATGCCGTTAATATGGATACCCATGATTTAAGTATAGAAGAATTAAAAGCCCTGAATAAA
GAGAGAAGTAATGCTCGTAAGGAGCATTTTAACTATGATGCTTTATTAGCATTGGGTAAACGTAAAGAAC
TTGTAGAGGAACGGAAAGAGGATAAAAAGGCAAAAAGAAACTCAGAACAAAAGCGTCTCCGTTCTGCATC
CAAGAAAAATTCCAATGTTATTGAACTACGCAAAAGTAGGACTTCCAAATCTTTGAAGAAACAAGAAAAT
CAGGAAGTTTTACCAGAGAGAATTTCCAGGGAAGAAATCAAGCTTGAGAAGATAGAACAGCAACCACAGG
AAAATCTATCAGCTTCACCTAACACTCAAGAAGAAGAGAGACATAAGTTAGTTTTCTCTAACCGTCAAAA
AAATTTGAACAAGATTTGGTAAATTATGGCGCAACCTCAACTTGCAACTCAATCTATTGTTGAAGTCCTA
GCCCCAAGGTTAGACATCAAAGCTCAAATTGCTAAAACTATTGATATTGAAGAGATTTTTAGAGCTTGTT
TTATCACTACTGATCGGGCTTCGGAATGCTTCAGATGGTTAGATGAATTGCGTATTCTCAAACAATGTGG
TCGAATCATTGGACCAAGAAATGTGGGAAAAAGCAGAGCCGCGCTTCACTATCGAGATGAGGATAAAAAA
CGAGTTTCCTATGTAAAGGCTTGGTCTGCATCGAGTTCTAAGCGGCTATTTTCACAAATCCTGAAGGATA
TTAATCATGCTGCACCAACAGGTAAACGACAGGATTTACGTCCAAGATTAGCGGGTAGTCTGGAACTATT
TGGATTGGAATTGGTGATTATAGATAATGCGGAAAATCTTCAAAAAGAAGCACTGCTAGACTTGAAACAA
CTTTTTGAAGAGTGTAATGTTCCTATTGTTTTAGCTGGAGGTAAGGAGTTAGATGATCTTTTACACGATT
GTGATTTGTTGACTAATTTCCCAACACTCTATGAGTTTGAACGGTTGGAATATGATGATTTCAAAAAAAC
ATTAACTACAATTGAATTGGATGTTTTATCTCTTCCAGAAGCATCTAATTTAGCTGAGGGCAATATTTTT
GAGATTTTAGCAGTTAGTACAGAAGCACGAATGGGAATTTTAATCAAGATACTAACTAAGGCTGTTTTAC
ATTCTCTCAAAAATGGATTTCACCGAGTTGATGAAAGTATTTTAGAAAAAATTGCTAGTCGTTATGGCAC
AAAATATATTCCTCTCAAAAACAGAAATAGGGATTGATGAAGATGATGAAATTCGCCCAAAGTTAGGCTA
TGTTGAACCTTATGAGGAGGAGAGTATTAGTCATTATCTAGGGCGTTTGCGACGGTTTAAGGCTAACAGC
CTACCGTCAGGATACTCTTTGGGAAAAATTGCTGGACTCGGTGCAATGATTTCACGTTGGGAGAAGCTTT
ATTTCAATCCTTTTCCTACTCTACAAGAGTTGGAGGCTTTGTCCTCTGTGGTGGGAGTTAATGCAGATAG
ATTAATAGAAATGCTCCCCTCTCAGGGAATGACGATGAAGCCTAGACCAATTAGGTTATGTGGGGCTTGT
TATGCAGAATCTCCTTGTCATCGGATTGAGTGGCAGTGTAAGGATAGAATGAAATGCGATCGCCACAATT
TACGTTTATTAATAAAATGTACTAATTGTGAAACTCCTTTCCCGATTCCCGCAGATTGGGTTAAAGGTCA
ATGTCCTCATTGTTCCCTGCCTTTTGCAAAGATGGCGAAAAGGCAAAGGCGTGATTAGATTGTGGGAATA
AGGCCATTATTACAGAGTGCTTTGCAATTCTTACGGAGAGATTTGCGATCGCACCTCAGTTACAAACAAG
AAAGAGATGTGAACACCACGGAAATTATTTACACTTTATGCTTCCGGCTCGTATGTTGAAAGAGGAGAAA
GGATCTATGAGCGTTATCACAATTCAATGTCGCTTGGTTGCTGAAGAAGACAGCCTCCGTCAACTATGGG
AATTGATGAGTGAAAAAAATACACCATTCATCAATGAAATTTTGCTACAGATAGGAAAACACCCAGAATT
TGAAACCTGGCTAGAAAAAGGTAGAATACCGGCTGAATTACTCAAAACACTGGGTAACTCCCTGAAAACT
CAAGAACCTTTTACTGGACAACCTGGACGTTTTTACACCTCAGCGATTACTTTAGTGGATTATCTGTATA
AATCCTGGTTTGCTTTACAGAAACGCAGAAAGCAGCAAATAGAAGGGAAACAGCGTTGGCTAAAAATGCT
CAAAAGTGATCAAGAACTTGAGCAAGAAAGTCAATCTAGCTTAGAAGTAATCCGTAATAAAGCCACTGAA
CTTTTTAGCAAATTTACCCCTCAGTCCGATAGCGAAGCGCTCCGTAGGAATCAAAATGACAAACAGAAAA
AGGTAAAAAAGACTAAAAAATCCACAAAACCGAAAACATCTTCAATTTTCAAAATTTTTTTAAGCACTTA
CGAAGAAGCGGAAGAACCTCTTACTCGTTGCGCTCTTGCATATCTACTCAAAAATAACTGTCAAATTAGT
GAACTGGATGAAAACCCAGAAGAATTTACCAGAAATAAGCGCAGAAAAGAAATAGAAATTGAGCGATTAA
AAGATCAACTCCAAAGTCGCATCCCCAAAGGTAGAGATTTGACAGGAGAAGAATGGTTAGAAACCTTAGA
AATTGCCACCTTCAATGTTCCGCAAAATGAAAATGAAGCAAAAGCATGGCAAGCAGCACTTTTAAGAAAA
ACTGCTAATGTTCCCTTTCCTGTAGCTTATGAATCTAACGAGGATATGACATGGTTAAAGAATGATAAAA
ATCGTCTCTTTGTACGGTTCAATGGCTTGGGAAAACTTACTTTTGAGATTTACTGCGATAAGCGTCATTT
GCACTACTTCCAACGCTTTTTAGAGGATCAAGAAATTCTACGCAATAGTAAAAGGCAGCACTCAAGCAGT
TTGTTTACTCTACGCTCAGGAAGAATAGCTTGGTTGCCAGGTGAAGAAAAAGGTGAACATTGGAAAGTAA
ATCAACTAAATTTTTATTGTTCTTTAGATACTCGAATGCTGACTACCGAAGGAACTCAACAGGTAGTTGA
GGAGAAAGTTACAGCAATTACCGAAATTTTAAATAAAACAAAACAGAAAGATGATCTCAACGATAAACAA
CAAGCTTTTATTACTCGTCAGCAATCAACACTAGCTCGAATTAATAACCCTTTTCCTCGTCCCAGTAAAC
CTAATTATCAAGGTAAATCTTCTATCCTCATAGGTGTTAGTTTTGGACTAGAAAAACCAGTCACAGTAGC
AGTCGTAGATGTTGTTAAAAATAAAGTTATAGCTTATCGCAGTGTCAAACAACTACTTGGTGAAAACTAT
AATCTTCTGAATCGTCAGCGACAACAACAGCAACGCCTATCTCACGAACGCCACAAAGCCCAAAAACAAA
ATGCACCCAACTCTTTTGGTGAATCTGAATTAGGACAATATGTGGATAGATTGTTAGCAGATGCAATTAT
TGCGATCGCTAAAAAATATCAAGCTGGCAGTATAGTTTTACCCAAACTCCGCGATATGCGAGAGCAAATC
AGCAGTGAAATTCAATCCAGAGCAGAAAATCAATGCCCTGGTTACAAAGAAGGCCAACAAAAATACGCCA
AAGAATATCGAATAAACGTTCATCGCTGGAGTTATGGACGATTAATCGAGAGTATCAAATCCCAAGCAGC
ACAAGCTGGAATTGCAATTGAAACTGGAAAACAGTCAATCAGAGGCAGTCCACAAGAAAAAGCACGAGAT
TTAGCCGTCTTTACTTACCAAGAACGTCAAGCTGCGCTAATTTAGGTAAGGATCTCCAGGCATCAAATAA
AACGAAAGGCTCAGTCGAAAGACTGGGCCTTTCGTTTTATCTGTTGTTTGTCGGTGAACGCTCTCTACTA
GAGAGACCCTGACAGCTAGCTCAGTCCTAGGTATAATGCTAGCATATGGATACAACAGCGCCGTAGTTCA
TGCTCCTTGGAGTCTCTGTACTATGAAAAATCTGGCTTAGTTTGGCAGTTGGAAGACTGTCATGCTTTCT
GAGCCTGGTAGCTGCCCGCTTCTGATGCTGCTGTCGCAAGACAGGATAGGTGCGCTCCCAGCAATAAGGA
GTAAGGCTTTTAGCCATAGTCGTTATTTATAACGATGTGGATTTCCACAGTGGTGGCTACTGAATCACCC
CCTTCGTCGGGGGAACCCTAAATGGGTTGAAAGGAAGAGCGAGATCTCGAGCTCTTCGGCTCACCTTCGG
GTGGGCCTTTCTGCGCAGGTGGCACTTTTCGGGGAAATGTGCGCGGAACCCCTATTTGTTTATTTTTCTA
AATACATTCAAATATGTATCCGCTCATGAGACAATAACCCTGATAAATGCTTCAATAATATTGAAAAAGG
AAGAGTATGAGTATTCAACATTTCCGTGTCGCCCTTATTCCCTTTTTTGCGGCATTTTGCCTTCCTGTTT
TTGCTCACCCAGAAACGCTGGTGAAAGTAAAAGATGCTGAAGATCAGTTGGGTGCACGAGTGGGTTACAT
CGAACTGGATCTCAACAGCGGTAAGATCCTTGAGAGTTTTCGCCCCGAAGAACGTTTTCCAATGATGAGC
ACTTTTAAAGTTCTGCTATGTGGCGCGGTATTATCCCGTATTGACGCCGGGCAAGAGCAACTCGGTCGCC
GCATACACTATTCTCAGAATGACTTGGTTGAGTACTCACCAGTCACAGAAAAGCATCTTACGGATGGCAT
GACAGTAAGAGAATTATGCAGTGCTGCCATAACCATGAGTGATAACACTGCGGCCAACTTACTTCTGACA
ACGATCGGAGGACCGAAGGAGCTAACCGCTTTTTTGCACAACATGGGGGATCATGTAACTCGCCTTGATC
GTTGGGAACCGGAGCTGAATGAAGCCATACCAAACGACGAGCGTGACACCACGATGCCTGTAGCAATGGC
AACAACGTTGCGCAAACTATTAACTGGCGAACTACTTACTCTAGCTTCCCGGCAACAATTAATAGACTGG
ATGGAGGCGGATAAAGTTGCAGGACCACTTCTGCGCTCGGCCCTTCCGGCTGGCTGGTTTATTGCTGATA
AATCTGGAGCCGGTGAGCGTGGGTCTCGCGGTATCATTGCAGCACTGGGGCCAGATGGTAAGCCCTCCCG
TATCGTAGTTATCTACACGACGGGGAGTCAGGCAACTATGGATGAACGAAATAGACAGATCGCTGAGATA
GGT
